>Addgene plasmid #78211 | pZS2oxySp*-RBS30-Bxbi-proD-oxyR | addgene full sequence | sequence record 177674 | Addgene NGS Result
CACAGCTAACACCACGTCGTCCCTATCTGCTGCCCTAGGTCTATGAGTGGTTGCTGGATAACTTTACGGG
CATGCATAAGGCTCGTATAATATATTCAGGGAGACCACAACGGTTTCCCTCTACAAATAATTTTGTTTAA
CTTTGAATTCTTCACACAGGAAACCGGTACCATGAATATTCGTGATCTTGAGTACCTGGTGGCATTGGCT
GAACACCGCCATTTTCGGCGTGCGGCAGATTCCTGCCACGTTAGCCAGCCGACGCTTAGCGGGCAAATTC
GTAAGCTGGAAGATGAGCTGGGCGTGATGTTGCTGGAGCGGACCAGCCGTAAAGTGTTGTTCACCCAGGC
GGGAATGCTGCTGGTGGATCAGGCGCGTACCGTGCTGCGTGAGGTGAAAGTCCTTAAAGAGATGGCAAGC
CAGCAGGGCGAGACGATGTCCGGACCGCTGCACATTGGTTTGATTCCCACAGTTGGACCGTACCTGCTAC
CGCATATTATCCCTATGCTGCACCAGACCTTTCCAAAGCTGGAAATGTATCTGCATGAAGCACAGACCCA
CCAGTTACTGGCGCAACTGGACAGCGGCAAACTCGATTGCGTGATCCTCGCGCTGGTGAAAGAGAGCGAA
GCATTCATTGAAGTGCCGTTGTTTGATGAGCCAATGTTGCTGGCTATCTATGAAGATCACCCGTGGGCGA
ACCGCGAATGCGTACCGATGGCCGATCTGGCAGGGGAAAAACTGCTGATGCTGGAAGATGGTCACTGTTT
GCGCGATCAGGCAATGGGTTTCTGTTTTGAAGCCGGGGCGGATGAAGATACACACTTCCGCGCGACCAGC
CTGGAAACTCTGCGCAACATGGTGGCGGCAGGTAGCGGGATCACTTTACTGCCAGCGCTGGCTGTGCCGC
CGGAGCGCAAACGCGATGGGGTTGTTTATCTGCCGTGCATTAAGCCGGAACCACGCCGCACTATTGGCCT
GGTTTATCGTCCTGGCTCACCGCTGCGCAGCCGCTATGAGCAGCTGGCAGAGGCCATCCGCGCAAGAATG
GATGGCCATTTCGATAAAGTTTTAAAACAGGCGGTTTAACCCGGGGGATCCCATGGTACGCGTGCTAGAG
GCATCAAATAAAACGAAAGGCTCAGTCGAAAGACTGGGCCTTTCGTTTTATCTGTTGTTTGTCGGTGAAC
GCTCTCCTGAGTAGGACAAATCCGCCGCCCTAGACCTAGGGCCTAGGGTACGGGTTTTGCTGCCCGCAAA
CGGGCTGTTCTGGTGTTGCTAGTTTGTTATCAGAATCGCAGATCCGGCTTCAGCCGGTTTGCCGGCTGAA
AGCGCTATTTCTTCCAGAATTGCCATGATTTTTTCCCCACGGGAGGCGTCACTGGCTCCCGTGTTGTCGG
CAGCTTTGATTCGATAAGCAGCATCGCCTGTTTCAGGCTGTCTATGTGTGACTGTTGAGCTGTAACAAGT
TGTCTCAGGTGTTCAATTTCATGTTCTAGTTGCTTTGTTTTACTGGTTTCACCTGTTCTATTAGGTGTTA
CATGCTGTTCATCTGTTACATTGTCGATCTGTTCATGGTGAACAGCTTTGAATGCACCAAAAACTCGTAA
AAGCTCTGATGTATCTATCTTTTTTACACCGTTTTCATCTGTGCATATGGACAGTTTTCCCTTTGATATG
TAACGGTGAACAGTTGTTCTACTTTTGTTTGTTAGTCTTGATGCTTCACTGATAGATACAAGAGCCATAA
GAACCTCAGATCCTTCCGTATTTAGCCAGTATGTTCTCTAGTGTGGTTCGTTGTTTTTGCGTGAGCCATG
AGAACGAACCATTGAGATCATACTTACTTTGCATGTCACTCAAAAATTTTGCCTCAAAACTGGTGAGCTG
AATTTTTGCAGTTAAAGCATCGTGTAGTGTTTTTCTTAGTCCGTTATGTAGGTAGGAATCTGATGTAATG
GTTGTTGGTATTTTGTCACCATTCATTTTTATCTGGTTGTTCTCAAGTTCGGTTACGAGATCCATTTGTC
TATCTAGTTCAACTTGGAAAATCAACGTATCAGTCGGGCGGCCTCGCTTATCAACCACCAATTTCATATT
GCTGTAAGTGTTTAAATCTTTACTTATTGGTTTCAAAACCCATTGGTTAAGCCTTTTAAACTCATGGTAG
TTATTTTCAAGCATTAACATGAACTTAAATTCATCAAGGCTAATCTCTATATTTGCCTTGTGAGTTTTCT
TTTGTGTTAGTTCTTTTAATAACCACTCATAAATCCTCATAGAGTATTTGTTTTCAAAAGACTTAACATG
TTCCAGATTATATTTTATGAATTTTTTTAACTGGAAAAGATAAGGCAATATCTCTTCACTAAAAACTAAT
TCTAATTTTTCGCTTGAGAACTTGGCATAGTTTGTCCACTGGAAAATCTCAAAGCCTTTAACCAAAGGAT
TCCTGATTTCCACAGTTCTCGTCATCAGCTCTCTGGTTGCTTTAGCTAATACACCATAAGCATTTTCCCT
ACTGATGTTCATCATCTGAGCGTATTGGTTATAAGTGAACGATACCGTCCGTTCTTTCCTTGTAGGGTTT
TCAATCGTGGGGTTGAGTAGTGCCACACAGCATAAAATTAGCTTGGTTTCATGCTCCGTTAAGTCATAGC
GACTAATCGCTAGTTCATTTGCTTTGAAAACAACTAATTCAGACATACATCTCAATTGGTCTAGGTGATT
TTAATCACTATACCAATTGAGATGGGCTAGTCAATGATAATTACTAGTCCTTTTCCTTTGAGTTGTGGGT
ATCTGTAAATTCTGCTAGACCTTTGCTGGAAAACTTGTAAATTCTGCTAGACCCTCTGTAAATTCCGCTA
GACCTTTGTGTGTTTTTTTTGTTTATATTCAAGTGGTTATAATTTATAGAATAAAGAAAGAATAAAAAAA
GATAAAAAGAATAGATCCCAGCCCTGTGTATAACTCACTACTTTAGTCAGTTCCGCAGTATTACAAAAGG
ATGTCGCAAACGCTGTTTGCTCCTCTACAAAACAGACCTTAAAACCCTAAAGGCTTAAGTAGCACCCTCG
CAAGCTCGGGCAAATCGCTGAATATTCCTTTTGTCTCCGACCATCAGGCACCTGAGTCGCTGTCTTTTTC
GTGACATTCAGTTCGCTGCGCTCACGGCTCTGGCAGTGAATGGGGGTAAATGGCACTACAGGCGCCTTTT
ATGGATTCATGCAAGGAAACTACCCATAATACAAGAAAAGCCCGTCACGGGCTTCTCAGGGCGTTTTATG
GCGGGTCTGCTATGTGGTGCTATCTGACTTTTTGCTGTTCAGCAGTTCCTGCCCTCTGATTTTCCAGTCT
GACCACTTCGGATTATCCCGTGACAGGTCATTCAGACTGGCTAATGCACCCAGTAAGGCAGCGGTATCAT
CAACAGGCTTACCCGTCTTACTGTCCCTAGTACTAGTGCTTGGATTCTCACCAATAAAAAACGCCCGGCG
GCAACCGAGCGTTCTGAACAAATCCAGATGGAGTTCTGAGGTCATTACTGGATCTATCAACAGGAGTCCA
AGCGAGCTCTCGAACCCCAGAGTCCCGCTCAGAAGAACTCGTCAAGAAGGCGATAGAAGGCGATGCGCTG
CGAATCGGGAGCGGCGATACCGTAAAGCACGAGGAAGCGGTCAGCCCATTCGCCGCCAAGCTCTTCAGCA
ATATCACGGGTAGCCAACGCTATGTCCTGATAGCGGTCCGCCACACCCAGCCGGCCACAGTCGATGAATC
CAGAAAAGCGGCCATTTTCCACCATGATATTCGGCAAGCAGGCATCGCCATGGGTCACGACGAGATCCTC
GCCGTCGGGCATGCGCGCCTTGAGCCTGGCGAACAGTTCGGCTGGCGCGAGCCCCTGATGCTCTTCGTCC
AGATCATCCTGATCGACAAGACCGGCTTCCATCCGAGTACGTGCTCGCTCGATGCGATGTTTCGCTTGGT
GGTCGAATGGGCAGGTAGCCGGATCAAGCGTATGCAGCCGCCGCATTGCATCAGCCATGATGGATACTTT
CTCGGCAGGAGCAAGGTGAGATGACAGGAGATCCTGCCCCGGCACTTCGCCCAATAGCAGCCAGTCCCTT
CCCGCTTCAGTGACAACGTCGAGCACAGCTGCGCAAGGAACGCCCGTCGTGGCCAGCCACGATAGCCGCG
CTGCCTCGTCCTGCAGTTCATTCAGGGCACCGGACAGGTCGGTCTTGACAAAAAGAACCGGGCGCCCCTG
CGCTGACAGCCGGAACACGGCGGCATCAGAGCAGCCGATTGTCTGTTGTGCCCAGTCATAGCCGAATAGC
CTCTCCACCCAAGCGGCCGGAGAACCTGCGTGCAATCCATCTTGTTCAATCATGCGAAACGATCCTCATC
CTGTCTCTTGATCAGATCTTGATCCCCTGCGCCATCAGATCCTTGGCGGCAAGAAAGCCATCCAGTTTAC
TTTGCAGGGCTTCCCAACCTTACCAGAGGGCGCCCCAGCTGGCAATTCCGACGTCTTCATTATCCATCCT
CCATCGCCACGATAGTTCATGGCGATAGGTAGAATAGCAATGAACGATTATCCCTATCAAGCATTCTGAC
TGAGCATTGCTCACACGAATTCATTAAAGAGGAGAAAGGTACCATGAGAGCCCTGGTAGTCATCCGCCTG
TCCCGCGTCACCGATGCTACGACTTCACCGGAGCGTCAGCTGGAGTCTTGCCAGCAGCTCTGCGCCCAGC
GCGGCTGGGACGTCGTCGGGGTAGCGGAGGATCTGGACGTCTCCGGGGCGGTCGATCCGTTCGACCGGAA
GCGCAGACCGAACCTGGCCCGGTGGCTAGCGTTCGAGGAGCAACCGTTCGACGTGATCGTGGCGTACCGG
GTAGACCGGTTGACCCGATCGATCCGGCATCTGCAGCAGCTGGTCCACTGGGCCGAGGACCACAAGAAGC
TGGTCGTCTCCGCGACCGAAGCGCACTTCGATACGACGACGCCGTTTGCGGCGGTCGTCATCGCGCTTAT
GGGAACGGTGGCGCAGATGGAATTAGAAGCGATCAAAGAGCGGAACCGTTCGGCTGCGCATTTCAATATC
CGCGCCGGGAAATACCGAGGATCCCTGCCGCCGTGGGGATACCTGCCTACGCGCGTGGACGGGGAGTGGC
GGCTGGTGCCGGACCCTGTGCAGCGAGAGCGCATCCTCGAGGTGTATCACCGCGTCGTCGACAACCACGA
GCCGCTGCACCTGGTGGCCCACGACCTGAACCGGCGTGGTGTCCTGTCGCCGAAGGACTACTTCGCGCAG
CTGCAAGGCCGCGAGCCGCAGGGCCGGGAGTGGTCGGCTACCGCGCTGAAGCGATCGATGATCTCCGAGG
CGATGCTCGGGTACGCGACTCTGAACGGTAAGACCGTCCGAGACGACGACGGAGCCCCGCTGGTGCGGGC
TGAGCCGATCCTGACCCGTGAGCAGCTGGAGGCGCTGCGCGCCGAGCTCGTGAAGACCTCCCGGGCGAAG
CCCGCGGTGTCTACCCCGTCGCTGCTGCTGCGGGTGTTGTTCTGTGCGGTGTGCGGGGAGCCCGCGTACA
AGTTCGCCGGGGGAGGACGTAAGCACCCGCGCTACCGCTGCCGCTCGATGGGGTTCCCGAAGCACTGCGG
GAACGGCACGGTGGCGATGGCCGAGTGGGACGCGTTCTGCGAGGAGCAGGTGCTGGATCTGCTCGGGGAC
GCGGAGCGTCTGGAGAAAGTCTGGGTAGCCGGCTCGGACTCCGCGGTCGAACTCGCGGAGGTGAACGCGG
AGCTGGTGGACCTGACGTCGCTGATCGGCTCCCCGGCCTACCGGGCCGGCTCTCCGCAGCGAGAAGCACT
GGATGCCCGTATTGCGGCGCTGGCCGCGCGGCAAGAGGAGCTGGAGGGTCTAGAGGCTCGCCCGTCTGGC
TGGGAGTGGCGCGAGACCGGGCAGCGGTTCGGGGACTGGTGGCGGGAGCAGGACACCGCGGCAAAGAACA
CCTGGCTTCGGTCGATGAACGTTCGGCTGACGTTCGACGTCCGCGGCGGGCTGACTCGCACGATCGACTT
CGGGGATCTGCAGGAGTACGAGCAGCATCTCAGGCTCGGCAGCGTGGTCGAACGGCTACACACCGGGATG
TCGAGGCCTGCAGCAAACGACGAAAACTACGCTGCAGCAGTTTAGACACATGGCATGGATGAACTATACA
AATAACCCGGGGGATCCCATGGTACGCGTGCTAGAGGCATCAAATAAAACGAAAGGCTCAGTCGAAAGAC
TGGGCCTTTCGTTTTATCTGTTGTTTGTCGGTGAACGCTCTCCTGAGTAGGACAAATCCGCCGCCCTAGA
CCTAG
Features (pLannotate 1.2.2; 11 found; start..end, strand, type, name):
    172..1086    +  CDS            oxyR: OXYR_ECOLI - Also known as momR, mor. Experimental evidence at protein level: Swiss-Prot protein existence level 1. Hydrogen peroxide sensor. Activates the expression of a regulon of hydrogen peroxide-inducible genes such as katG, gor, ahpC, ahpF, oxyS (a regulatory RNA), dps, fur and grxA. OxyR expression is negatively autoregulated by binding to a 43 bp region upstream of its own coding sequence. OxyR is inactivated by reduction of its essential disulfide bond by the product of GrxA, itself positively regulated by OxyR. Has also a positive regulatory effect on the production of surface prote
   1125..1211    +  terminator     rrnB T1 terminator: Escherichia coli rrnB; transcription terminator T1 from the E. coli rrnB gene
   1756..2706    -  CDS            Rep101: RepA protein needed for replication with the pSC101 origin; rep101
   2754..2976    -  rep_origin     pSC101 ori: low-copy replication origin that requires the Rep101 protein
   3474..3568    -  terminator     lambda t0 terminator: transcription terminator from phage lambda
   3602..4393    -  CDS            neo: KKA2_KLEPN - Also known as kan, nptII. Experimental evidence at protein level: Swiss-Prot protein existence level 1. Resistance to kanamycin, neomycin, paromomycin, ribostamycin, butirosin and gentamicin B. From Klebsiella pneumoniae.
   4425..4547    -  CDS            tnpA (fragment): TN5P_ECOLX - Also known as tnp. Experimental evidence at protein level: Swiss-Prot protein existence level 1. Mediates transposition of transposon Tn5 by a 'cut and paste' mechanism. First, the monomeric transposase binds the 19 bp inverted DNA repeats flanking the transposon. Then, dimerization of the DNA- bound transposase creates a synaptic DNA complex. After nicking of the first DNA strand, excision of the transposon proceeds through a series of intermediates. The transposase then mediates the insertion of the transposon at a new site by strand transfer. The activity of the wild- type tran
   6173..6193    +  CDS            ssrA tag (LVA) (fragment): C-terminal peptide that mediates degradation in bacteria through the ClpXP and ClpAP proteases (McGinness et al., 2006) mutant LVA variant that confers accelerated degradation under some conditions (Andersen et al., 1998)
   6206..6235    +  CDS            ecliptic pHluorin (fragment): pH-sensitive mutant of green fluorescent protein (Miesenböck et al., 1998) responds to a drop in pH with a gradual loss (eclipsing) of excitation at 475 nm, accompanied by a reduction of excitation at 395 nm
   6271..6357    +  terminator     rrnB T1 terminator: Escherichia coli rrnB; transcription terminator T1 from the E. coli rrnB gene
   6366..62      +  CDS            sspB (fragment) (across the origin): SSPB_ECOLI - Experimental evidence at protein level: Swiss-Prot protein existence level 1. Also stimulates degradation of the N-terminus of RseA (residues 1-108, alone or in complex with sigma-E) by ClpX-ClpP in a non-ssrA-mediated fashion. From Escherichia coli (strain K12).
