[The description below was written by a language model from this plasmid's Addgene catalogue record and pLannotate feature annotations shown in this document.]
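Description:
pZS2oxySp*-RBS30-Bxbi-proD-oxyR is a 6,375 bp bacterial plasmid carrying a synthetic gene circuit on the pZS2 backbone. It replicates through the low-copy pSC101 origin together with its required Rep101 (RepA) protein, and it is selected with kanamycin via the neo/nptII aminoglycoside phosphotransferase gene, which is followed by a lambda t0 terminator. A short Tn5 transposase fragment annotated next to the resistance gene is most likely residual sequence from the marker's transposon source rather than a functional element.

The payload has two parts, judging from the construct name and the annotation. The feature table confirms a full-length E. coli oxyR coding sequence, the hydrogen peroxide-sensing transcription factor that activates genes such as oxyS, katG and ahpC; it is closed by an rrnB T1 terminator, and the name indicates it is driven by the constitutive proD promoter. The name also indicates a variant oxyS promoter (oxySp*) and an RBS30 ribosome binding site controlling the Bxb1 serine integrase. None of these three parts was picked up by the automated annotation, but an unannotated stretch of roughly 1.6 kb upstream of a partial ssrA (LVA) degradation tag and a second rrnB T1 terminator is consistent with a degradation-tagged recombinase gene. The brief pHluorin and sspB fragment hits are short and probably incidental matches.

Taken together, the design appears to couple peroxide sensing by OxyR to integrase expression, so that an analogue oxidative signal can be converted into a recombinase-mediated DNA rearrangement on a separate target. The record itself gives the purpose only as a synthetic gene circuit, associated with work on mixed-signal computation in living cells.
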