Addgene plasmid #78211: pZS2oxySp*-RBS30-Bxbi-proD-oxyR
Purpose: Synthetic gene circuit
Depositing lab: Timothy Lu. Depositing organization: Massachusetts Institute of Technology. Publication: Synthetic mixed-signal computation in living cells. Rubens JR, Selvaggio G, Lu TK. Nat Commun. 2016 Jun 3;7:11658. doi: 10.1038/ncomms11658. PubMed 27255669.
Backbone
  Vector backbone: pZS2
Growth in bacteria
  Bacterial resistance: Kanamycin, 50 μg/mL
  Growth temperature: 37°C
  Growth strain: DH5alpha
  Copy number: Unknown
Gene/Insert
  Gene/Insert name: synthetic circuit
  Species: not applicable
Terms and licenses: Academic/Nonprofit Terms; Industry Terms: Not Available to Industry
How to cite: pZS2oxySp*-RBS30-Bxbi-proD-oxyR was a gift from Timothy Lu (Addgene plasmid # 78211 ; http://n2t.net/addgene:78211 ; RRID:Addgene_78211)
